Addgene plasmid #8406: p252 pPr-CREM/CMV-STOP-luc
Purpose: Expression of modified Cre from androgen-inducible probasin promoter and LOX-dependent conditional reporter cassette.
Depositing lab: Jeffrey Green. Depositing organization: National Cancer Institute (NCI). Publication: A single vector containing modified cre recombinase and LOX recombination sequences for inducible tissue-specific amplification of gene expression. Kaczmarczyk SJ, Green JE. Nucleic Acids Res 2001 Jun 15;29(12):E56-6. 10.1093/nar/29.12.e56 PubMed 11410679.
Backbone
  Vector backbone: pbeta-gal-Basic
  Backbone manufacturer: Clontech
  Backbone size w/o insert (bp): 7500
  Vector type: Mammalian Expression, Cre/Lox
Growth in bacteria
  Bacterial resistance: Ampicillin, 100 μg/mL
  Growth temperature: 37°C
  Growth strain: DH5alpha
  Copy number: High Copy
Gene/Insert
  Gene/Insert name: CREM/lox/luciferase (alt name: modified Cre/lox)
  Mutation: modified Cre
  Promoter: Probasin promoter, CMV
  Cloning method: Restriction Enzyme; 5′ cloning site DraIII (not destroyed); 3′ cloning site EcoR47III (destroyed during cloning)
  Sequencing primers: 5′ na
Terms and licenses: Academic/Nonprofit Terms; Industry Terms: Not Available to Industry
Depositor comments: DraIII and EcoICRI fragment containing the CMV-STOP-luc cassette from p231 pCMVe-betaAc-STOP luc ligated to the DraIII and Eco47III fragment from p236 pPr-CREM containing probasin-modified cre.
How to cite: p252 pPr-CREM/CMV-STOP-luc was a gift from Jeffrey Green (Addgene plasmid # 8406 ; http://n2t.net/addgene:8406 ; RRID:Addgene_8406)
