[The description below was written by a language model from this plasmid's Addgene catalogue record.]
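Description:
p252 pPr-CREM/CMV-STOP-luc is a mammalian expression plasmid of the Cre/lox class, built on the Clontech pbeta-gal-Basic backbone (recorded as about 7.5 kb without insert). It is maintained as a high-copy plasmid in E. coli under ampicillin selection. No feature table accompanies the record, so the exact positions and orientations of the elements, the polyadenylation signals and the nature of the changes in the "modified Cre" (CREM) are not stated.

The construct combines two functional units on one vector. The first places the modified Cre recombinase under the probasin promoter, which the record describes as androgen-inducible, so recombinase production is restricted to cells with an active androgen response. The second is a lox-dependent conditional reporter: a CMV-driven cassette in which a STOP element sits between the promoter and a luciferase coding sequence. The source plasmid name in the depositor comments (pCMVe-betaAc-STOP luc) suggests a CMV enhancer/beta-actin arrangement, though the catalogue lists the promoter only as CMV. In designs of this kind the STOP element is flanked by lox sites and blocks downstream expression until Cre excises it, after which the strong constitutive promoter drives luciferase. A relatively weak but specific, inducible promoter therefore triggers a permanent switch to high-level reporter output.

According to the depositor, the plasmid was assembled by restriction cloning, joining the CMV-STOP-luc fragment from p231 to the probasin-modified Cre fragment from p236. Its intended use is inducible, tissue-specific amplification of gene expression from a single vector, with luciferase activity as the readout of Cre-mediated recombination.
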