>Addgene plasmid #8406 | p252 pPr-CREM/CMV-STOP-luc | addgene partial sequence | sequence record 17915 | CRE-R 5'-gcaaacggacagaagcattt-3'
ACATGTCCATCAGGTTCTTGCGAACCTCATCACTCGTTGCATCGACCGGTAATGCAGGCAAATTTTGGAA
TTCTGGTACCGTCAGTAAATTCGCCATGGCCTAGGCGGCCGCTCGAGCTAGCACGCGTAAGAGCTCGGTA
CCCGGGGATCCTCTAGAGTCGACCTGTAGGTATCTGGACCTCACTGACAAGGTGCAGAGTAGCTTCCTGC
TTTTTATAGCTGCTTTTCAGGATGATTGGCATGGGCAGTGTCTTGCATCCCAGTTGGCAGTTGTACACAG
ACATTGACATTGTGTCATCTAGTATACAAATAGGTTCTTGGAGTACTTTACTAGGCATGGACAATGCCCA
ATGCCTGTCCCATTCTTCAGGCATATTTTTATTTGTGGGCTTTATGTCCCTATTAAGAAAAAGACTAAGA
ACAAGATGCTATCATATTTTCTTAACTGGAATGGTAGATGTTTAAACATGATGACTATTATCCATTCCTC
CAATCAGATAGATGTTGGTGTAAGAATATAAAGTCTGGTCATTTTTGATCAAGTTTTGAACGCCATTGAA
CCTGAACTGTGGATTCATCAGCAATACTGGAGAGGCTAAATGCACTTGTGGAAGCTTCATAGGGTTATGT
TAGCTCAGTTACAGTACC
